Addgene plasmid #167767: MAC_N_KLF12
Purpose: Expresses KLF12 in mammalian cells
Depositing lab: Markku Varjosalo. Depositing organization: University of Helsinki. Publication: Human transcription factor protein interaction networks. Goos H, Kinnunen M, Salokas K, Tan Z, Liu X, Yadav L, Zhang Q, Wei GH, Varjosalo M. Nat Commun. 2022 Feb 9;13(1):766. doi: 10.1038/s41467-022-28341-5. PubMed 35140242.
Backbone
  Vector backbone: MAC-tag-N (#108078)
  Vector type: Mammalian Expression
  Selectable markers: Hygromycin
Growth in bacteria
  Bacterial resistance: Ampicillin, 100 μg/mL
  Growth temperature: 37°C
  Growth strain: DH5alpha
  Copy number: High Copy
Gene/Insert
  Gene/Insert name: KLF12 (alt names: Uniprot Q9Y4X4; ENSG00000118922)
  Species: H. sapiens (human)
  Mutation: no mutations
  Entrez Gene: KLF12 (a.k.a. AP-2rep, AP2REP, HSPC122)
  Tag / fusion protein: MAC (N terminal on backbone)
  Cloning method: Gateway Cloning
Terms and licenses: Academic/Nonprofit Terms; Industry Terms: Not Available to Industry
How to cite: MAC_N_KLF12 was a gift from Markku Varjosalo (Addgene plasmid # 167767 ; http://n2t.net/addgene:167767 ; RRID:Addgene_167767)
