[The description below was written by a language model from this plasmid's Addgene catalogue record and pLannotate feature annotations shown in this document.]
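Description:
MAC_N_KLF12 is a mammalian expression plasmid of about 7.5 kb, built by Gateway cloning of human KLF12 into the MAC-tag-N destination backbone. It is propagated in E. coli through a high-copy ColE1/pUC-type origin with ampicillin resistance (AmpR under its own bla promoter), and it carries a hygromycin resistance gene for selection in mammalian cells.

The expression cassette is driven by the CMV immediate early enhancer and promoter. Short tet operator-like fragments lie immediately downstream of the promoter, an arrangement that suggests tetracycline-regulated expression in cells supplying the Tet repressor, although the record does not state this. The open reading frame begins with the N-terminal MAC tag, annotated here as an E. coli birA-derived biotin ligase followed by an HA epitope and two Strep-Tag II copies. An attB1 site then links the tag to the full-length, unmutated KLF12 coding sequence, a Krüppel-like zinc-finger transcription factor known as a repressor of the AP-2-alpha gene. The insert is closed by attB2 and a bGH polyadenylation signal. Downstream, an FRT site sits directly ahead of HygR with no complete promoter annotated between them, and an SV40 poly(A) signal follows. This layout is typical of vectors designed for FLP-mediated integration at a genomic FRT locus, where the resistance gene becomes expressed only after correct recombination.

The combined tag allows both Strep-based affinity purification and proximity-dependent biotinylation from a single construct. The plasmid comes from a study mapping protein interaction networks of human transcription factors, with KLF12 serving here as the bait.
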