Features (pLannotate 1.2.2; 27 found; start..end, strand, type, name):
      1..380     +  enhancer       CMV enhancer: human cytomegalovirus immediate early enhancer
    381..584     +  promoter       CMV promoter: human cytomegalovirus (CMV) immediate early promoter
    586..605     +  promoter       PLtetO-1 promoter (fragment): modified phage lambda PL promoter with tet operator sites (Lutz and Bujard, 1997)
    607..626     +  promoter       PLtetO-1 promoter (fragment): modified phage lambda PL promoter with tet operator sites (Lutz and Bujard, 1997)
    634..667     +  promoter       TRE3GV promoter (fragment): 3rd-generation Tet-responsive promoter that can be activated by binding of Tet-On® 3G, optimized for retroviral and lentiviral vectors
    827..1789    +  CDS            birA: BIRA_ECOLI - Also known as bioR, dhbB. Experimental evidence at protein level: Swiss-Prot protein existence level 1. Acts both as a biotin--[acetyl-CoA-carboxylase] ligase and a biotin-operon repressor. In the presence of ATP, BirA activates biotin to form the BirA-biotinyl-5'-adenylate (BirA-bio-5'-AMP or holoBirA) complex. HoloBirA can either transfer the biotinyl moiety to the biotin carboxyl carrier protein (BCCP) subunit of acetyl-CoA carboxylase, or bind to the biotin operator site and inhibit transcription of the operon. From Escherichia coli (strain K12).
   1790..1815    +  CDS            3xHA (fragment): three tandem HA epitope tags
   1847..1866    +  CDS            Strep-Tag II (fragment): peptide that binds Strep-Tactin®, an engineered form of streptavidin
   1907..1929    +  CDS            Strep-Tag II (fragment): peptide that binds Strep-Tactin®, an engineered form of streptavidin
   1943..1967    +  protein_bind   attB1: mutant version of attB; recombination site for the Gateway® BP reaction BP Clonase™
   1973..3178    +  CDS            KLF12: KLF12_HUMAN - Also known as AP2REP. Experimental evidence at protein level: Swiss-Prot protein existence level 1. Confers strong transcriptional repression to the AP-2-alpha gene. Binds to a regulatory element (A32) in the AP-2-alpha gene promoter. From Homo sapiens (Human).
   3183..3207    -  protein_bind   attB2: mutant version of attB; recombination site for the Gateway® BP reaction BP Clonase™
   3251..3475    +  polyA_signal   bGH poly(A) signal: bovine growth hormone polyadenylation signal
   3479..3500    +  promoter       SV40 promoter (fragment): SV40 enhancer and early promoter
   3521..3754    +  rep_origin     f1 ori (fragment) (sequence partly withheld): f1 bacteriophage origin of replication; arrow indicates direction of (+) strand synthesis
   3759..3806    +  protein_bind   FRT: FLP-mediated recombination occurs in the 8-bp core sequence TCTAGAAA (Turan and Bode, 2011). FLP recombinase from the Saccharomyces cerevisiae 2μ plasmid
   3814..4836    +  CDS            HygR: aminoglycoside phosphotransferase from E. coli; aph(4)-Ia; confers resistance to hygromycin
   4846..4971    +  CDS            ble (fragment): BLE_KLEPN - Experimental evidence at protein level: Swiss-Prot protein existence level 1. Binding protein with a strong affinity to the bleomycin family of antibiotics. Binds to CL990; an antimitotic-antibiotic compound. From Klebsiella pneumoniae.
   4966..5087    +  polyA_signal   SV40 poly(A) signal: SV40 polyadenylation signal
   5160..5176    -  protein_bind   lac operator: The lac repressor binds to the lac operator to inhibit transcription in E. coli. This inhibition can be relieved by adding lactose or isopropyl-β-D-thiogalactopyranoside (IPTG). lac repressor encoded by lacI
   5184..5214    -  promoter       lac promoter: promoter for the E. coli lac operon
   5229..5250    -  protein_bind   CAP binding site: CAP binding activates transcription in the presence of cAMP. E. coli catabolite activator protein
   5263..5355    -  CDS            lacI (fragment): lac repressor; lacI; The lac repressor binds to the lac operator to inhibit transcription in E. coli. This inhibition can be relieved by adding lactose or isopropyl-β-D-thiogalactopyranoside (IPTG).
   5538..6126    -  rep_origin     ori: high-copy-number ColE1/pMB1/pBR322/pUC origin of replication
   6297..7157    -  CDS            AmpR: β-lactamase; bla; confers resistance to ampicillin, carbenicillin, and related antibiotics
   7158..7262    -  promoter       AmpR promoter: bla
   7321..7373    -  misc_feature   bom (fragment): basis of mobility region from pBR322
>Addgene plasmid #167767 | MAC_N_KLF12 | addgene full sequence | sequence record 335688 | Addgene NGS Result
GACATTGATTATTGACTAGTTATTAATAGTAATCAATTACGGGGTCATTAGTTCATAGCCCATATATGGA
GTTCCGCGTTACATAACTTACGGTAAATGGCCCGCCTGGCTGACCGCCCAACGACCCCCGCCCATTGACG
TCAATAATGACGTATGTTCCCATAGTAACGCCAATAGGGACTTTCCATTGACGTCAATGGGTGGAGTATT
TACGGTAAACTGCCCACTTGGCAGTACATCAAGTGTATCATATGCCAAGTACGCCCCCTATTGACGTCAA
TGACGGTAAATGGCCCGCCTGGCATTATGCCCAGTACATGACCTTATGGGACTTTCCTACTTGGCAGTAC
ATCTACGTATTAGTCATCGCTATTACCATGGTGATGCGGTTTTGGCAGTACATCAATGGGCGTGGATAGC
GGTTTGACTCACGGGGATTTCCAAGTCTCCACCCCATTGACGTCAATGGGAGTTTGTTTTGGCACCAAAA
TCAACGGGACTTTCCAAAATGTCGTAACAACTCCGCCCCATTGACGCAAATGGGCGGTAGGCGTGTACGG
TGGGAGGTCTATATAAGCAGAGCTCTCCCTATCAGTGATAGAGATCTCCCTATCAGTGATAGAGATCGTC
GACGAGCTCGTTTAGTGAACCGTCAGATCGCCTGGAGACGCCATCCACGCTGTTTTGACCTCCATAGAAG
ACACCGGGACCGATCCAGCCTCCGGACTCTAGCGTTTAAACTTAAGCTTGGTACCGAGCTCGGATCCACT
AGTCCAGTGTGGTGGAATTCTGCAGATATCCAGCACAGTGGCGGCCGCTCGAGACCATGAAGGACAACAC
CGTGCCCCTGAAGCTGATCGCCCTGCTGGCCAACGGCGAGTTCCACTCTGGCGAGCAGCTGGGCGAGACA
CTGGGCATGAGCAGAGCCGCCATCAACAAGCACATCCAGACCCTGCGGGACTGGGGCGTGGACGTGTTCA
CAGTGCCCGGCAAGGGCTACAGCCTGCCCGAGCCCATCCAGCTGCTGAACGCCAAGCAGATCCTGGGCCA
GCTGGATGGCGGATCTGTGGCCGTGCTGCCCGTGATCGACAGCACCAACCAGTATCTGCTCGACCGGATC
GGCGAGCTGAAGTCCGGCGACGCCTGTATCGCCGAGTACCAGCAGGCCGGCAGAGGCGGCAGGGGCAGAA
AGTGGTTCAGCCCCTTCGGCGCCAACCTGTACCTGAGCATGTTCTGGAGACTGGAACAGGGCCCAGCCGC
CGCTATTGGCCTGAGCCTGGTCATCGGCATCGTGATGGCCGAGGTGCTGCGGAAGCTGGGCGCCGACAAA
GTGCGCGTGAAGTGGCCCAACGACCTGTATCTGCAGGACCGGAAGCTGGCCGGCATCCTGGTGGAACTGA
CCGGCAAAACAGGCGACGCCGCCCAGATCGTGATCGGCGCTGGCATCAACATGGCCATGCGGCGGGTGGA
AGAGAGCGTGGTCAACCAGGGCTGGATCACCCTGCAGGAAGCCGGCATCAACCTGGACCGGAACACCCTG
GCCGCCATGCTGATCAGAGAGCTGAGAGCCGCCCTGGAACTGTTCGAGCAGGAAGGCCTGGCCCCCTACC
TGAGCAGATGGGAGAAGCTGGACAACTTCATCAACCGGCCCGTGAAACTGATCATCGGCGACAAAGAGAT
CTTCGGCATCAGCCGGGGCATCGACAAGCAGGGGGCCCTGCTCCTGGAACAGGACGGCATCATCAAGCCC
TGGATGGGCGGCGAGATCAGCCTGCGGAGCGCCGAGAAGTACCCATACGATGTTCCTGACTATGCCGGTA
CCGAGCTCGGATCCACCATGGCTAGCTGGAGCCACCCGCAGTTCGAGAAAGGTGGAGGTTCCGGAGGTGG
ATCGGGAGGTGGATCGTGGAGCCACCCGCAGTTCGAAAAAGCGGCCGATATCACAAGTTTGTACAAAAAA
GCAGGCTCCACCATGAATATCCATATGAAGAGAAAAACAATAAAGAATATCAACACCTTTGAGAACAGAA
TGTTAATGCTTGATGGGATGCCGGCAGTCAGAGTCAAAACAGAGCTTTTGGAATCTGAACAAGGGTCTCC
AAACGTCCACAACTATCCCGATATGGAAGCCGTTCCCCTGTTGCTAAATAATGTGAAAGGGGAGCCCCCG
GAGGACTCGTTATCTGTAGATCACTTCCAAACACAAACTGAGCCAGTGGACTTGTCAATAAACAAAGCCA
GGACGTCCCCTACTGCCGTTTCATCCTCCCCAGTTTCCATGACAGCATCTGCCTCCTCACCTTCTTCAAC
TTCAACCTCTTCATCGTCTTCTAGTCGTCTAGCCTCATCCCCAACTGTTATCACATCAGTATCTTCAGCG
TCATCTTCGTCAACAGTATTAACTCCAGGGCCCCTTGTGGCCTCTGCATCTGGTGTTGGAGGCCAGCAGT
TTTTGCACATTATCCATCCCGTACCGCCTTCAAGTCCCATGAATTTACAGTCTAACAAACTGAGTCATGT
TCACCGCATCCCCGTGGTGGTACAGTCGGTGCCTGTTGTCTACACAGCTGTAAGGTCACCTGGAAATGTG
AACAACACTATTGTCGTGCCGCTTTTGGAGGATGGGAGAGGCCATGGCAAAGCACAAATGGACCCCCGAG
GCCTATCTCCCAGACAAAGTAAAAGTGACAGTGATGATGATGACCTGCCAAATGTGACCTTAGATAGCGT
TAATGAAACTGGATCTACGGCCCTTTCCATAGCCAGAGCAGTACAAGAGGTACATCCGTCCCCAGTATCA
AGGGTCCGGGGAAATCGAATGAATAATCAAAAGTTTCCTTGTTCAATTTCACCATTTAGTATTGAGAGCA
CAAGACGCCAGAGACGGTCTGAATCCCCAGACTCCAGAAAACGGCGTATCCACAGATGTGATTTTGAGGG
ATGCAACAAAGTGTACACAAAAAGTTCTCACCTGAAGGCTCACCGGAGGACACATACAGGAGAGAAACCT
TACAAGTGTACCTGGGAAGGCTGCACCTGGAAGTTCGCTCGTTCAGATGAACTGACGAGGCATTACCGCA
AACATACGGGAGTGAAGCCATTCAAGTGCGCGGACTGTGATCGCAGCTTTTCCCGGTCAGATCATTTGGC
CCTGCACCGCCGGAGGCATATGTTGGTGTTGGACCCAGCTTTCTTGTACAAAGTGGTGACGTAAGCTAGG
GGCCCGTTTAAACCCGCTGATCAGCCTCGACTGTGCCTTCTAGTTGCCAGCCATCTGTTGTTTGCCCCTC
CCCCGTGCCTTCCTTGACCCTGGAAGGTGCCACTCCCACTGTCCTTTCCTAATAAAATGAGGAAATTGCA
TCGCATTGTCTGAGTAGGTGTCATTCTATTCTGGGGGGTGGGGTGGGGCAGGACAGCAAGGGGGAGGATT
GGGAAGACAATAGCAGGCATGCTGGGGATGCGGTGGGCTCTATGGCTTCTGAGGCGGAAAGAACCAGCTG
GGGCTCTAGGGGGTATCCCC
[124 nt withheld, positions 3521-3644]
C
[91 nt withheld, positions 3646-3736]
AGGGTGATGGTTCACGTACCTAGAAGTTCCTATTCCGAAGTTCCTATTCTCTAGAAAGTATAGGAACTTC
CTTGGCCAAAAAGCCTGAACTCACCGCGACGTCTGTCGAGAAGTTTCTGATCGAAAAGTTCGACAGCGTC
TCCGACCTGATGCAGCTCTCGGAGGGCGAAGAATCTCGTGCTTTCAGCTTCGATGTAGGAGGGCGTGGAT
ATGTCCTGCGGGTAAATAGCTGCGCCGATGGTTTCTACAAAGATCGTTATGTTTATCGGCACTTTGCATC
GGCCGCGCTCCCGATTCCGGAAGTGCTTGACATTGGGGAATTCAGCGAGAGCCTGACCTATTGCATCTCC
CGCCGTGCACAGGGTGTCACGTTGCAAGACCTGCCTGAAACCGAACTGCCCGCTGTTCTGCAGCCGGTCG
CGGAGGCCATGGATGCGATCGCTGCGGCCGATCTTAGCCAGACGAGCGGGTTCGGCCCATTCGGACCGCA
AGGAATCGGTCAATACACTACATGGCGTGATTTCATATGCGCGATTGCTGATCCCCATGTGTATCACTGG
CAAACTGTGATGGACGACACCGTCAGTGCGTCCGTCGCGCAGGCTCTCGATGAGCTGATGCTTTGGGCCG
AGGACTGCCCCGAAGTCCGGCACCTCGTGCACGCGGATTTCGGCTCCAACAATGTCCTGACGGACAATGG
CCGCATAACAGCGGTCATTGACTGGAGCGAGGCGATGTTCGGGGATTCCCAATACGAGGTCGCCAACATC
TTCTTCTGGAGGCCGTGGTTGGCTTGTATGGAGCAGCAGACGCGCTACTTCGAGCGGAGGCATCCGGAGC
TTGCAGGATCGCCGCGGCTCCGGGCGTATATGCTCCGCATTGGTCTTGACCAACTCTATCAGAGCTTGGT
TGACGGCAATTTCGATGATGCAGCTTGGGCGCAGGGTCGATGCGACGCAATCGTCCGATCCGGAGCCGGG
ACTGTCGGGCGTACACAAATCGCCCGCAGAAGCGCGGCCGTCTGGACCGATGGCTGTGTAGAAGTACTCG
CCGATAGTGGAAACCGACGCCCCAGCACTCGTCCGAGGGCAAAGGAATAGCACGTACTACGAGATTTCGA
TTCCACCGCCGCCTTCTATGAAAGGTTGGGCTTCGGAATCGTTTTCCGGGACGCCGGCTGGATGATCCTC
CAGCGCGGGGATCTCATGCTGGAGTTCTTCGCCCACCCCAACTTGTTTATTGCAGCTTATAATGGTTACA
AATAAAGCAATAGCATCACAAATTTCACAAATAAAGCATTTTTTTCACTGCATTCTAGTTGTGGTTTGTC
CAAACTCATCAATGTATCTTATCATGTCTGTATACCGTCGACCTCTAGCTAGAGCTTGGCGTAATCATGG
TCATAGCTGTTTCCTGTGTGAAATTGTTATCCGCTCACAATTCCACACAACATACGAGCCGGAAGCATAA
AGTGTAAAGCCTGGGGTGCCTAATGAGTGAGCTAACTCACATTAATTGCGTTGCGCTCACTGCCCGCTTT
CCAGTCGGGAAACCTGTCGTGCCAGCTGCATTAATGAATCGGCCAACGCGCGGGGAGAGGCGGTTTGCGT
ATTGGGCGCTCTTCCGCTTCCTCGCTCACTGACTCGCTGCGCTCGGTCGTTCGGCTGCGGCGAGCGGTAT
CAGCTCACTCAAAGGCGGTAATACGGTTATCCACAGAATCAGGGGATAACGCAGGAAAGAACATGTGAGC
AAAAGGCCAGCAAAAGGCCAGGAACCGTAAAAAGGCCGCGTTGCTGGCGTTTTTCCATAGGCTCCGCCCC
CCTGACGAGCATCACAAAAATCGACGCTCAAGTCAGAGGTGGCGAAACCCGACAGGACTATAAAGATACC
AGGCGTTTCCCCCTGGAAGCTCCCTCGTGCGCTCTCCTGTTCCGACCCTGCCGCTTACCGGATACCTGTC
CGCCTTTCTCCCTTCGGGAAGCGTGGCGCTTTCTCATAGCTCACGCTGTAGGTATCTCAGTTCGGTGTAG
GTCGTTCGCTCCAAGCTGGGCTGTGTGCACGAACCCCCCGTTCAGCCCGACCGCTGCGCCTTATCCGGTA
ACTATCGTCTTGAGTCCAACCCGGTAAGACACGACTTATCGCCACTGGCAGCAGCCACTGGTAACAGGAT
TAGCAGAGCGAGGTATGTAGGCGGTGCTACAGAGTTCTTGAAGTGGTGGCCTAACTACGGCTACACTAGA
AGAACAGTATTTGGTATCTGCGCTCTGCTGAAGCCAGTTACCTTCGGAAAAAGAGTTGGTAGCTCTTGAT
CCGGCAAACAAACCACCGCTGGTAGCGGTGGTTTTTTTGTTTGCAAGCAGCAGATTACGCGCAGAAAAAA
AGGATCTCAAGAAGATCCTTTGATCTTTTCTACGGGGTCTGACGCTCAGTGGAACGAAAACTCACGTTAA
GGGATTTTGGTCATGAGATTATCAAAAAGGATCTTCACCTAGATCCTTTTAAATTAAAAATGAAGTTTTA
AATCAATCTAAAGTATATATGAGTAAACTTGGTCTGACAGTTACCAATGCTTAATCAGTGAGGCACCTAT
CTCAGCGATCTGTCTATTTCGTTCATCCATAGTTGCCTGACTCCCCGTCGTGTAGATAACTACGATACGG
GAGGGCTTACCATCTGGCCCCAGTGCTGCAATGATACCGCGAGACCCACGCTCACCGGCTCCAGATTTAT
CAGCAATAAACCAGCCAGCCGGAAGGGCCGAGCGCAGAAGTGGTCCTGCAACTTTATCCGCCTCCATCCA
GTCTATTAATTGTTGCCGGGAAGCTAGAGTAAGTAGTTCGCCAGTTAATAGTTTGCGCAACGTTGTTGCC
ATTGCTACAGGCATCGTGGTGTCACGCTCGTCGTTTGGTATGGCTTCATTCAGCTCCGGTTCCCAACGAT
CAAGGCGAGTTACATGATCCCCCATGTTGTGCAAAAAAGCGGTTAGCTCCTTCGGTCCTCCGATCGTTGT
CAGAAGTAAGTTGGCCGCAGTGTTATCACTCATGGTTATGGCAGCACTGCATAATTCTCTTACTGTCATG
CCATCCGTAAGATGCTTTTCTGTGACTGGTGAGTACTCAACCAAGTCATTCTGAGAATAGTGTATGCGGC
GACCGAGTTGCTCTTGCCCGGCGTCAATACGGGATAATACCGCGCCACATAGCAGAACTTTAAAAGTGCT
CATCATTGGAAAACGTTCTTCGGGGCGAAAACTCTCAAGGATCTTACCGCTGTTGAGATCCAGTTCGATG
TAACCCACTCGTGCACCCAACTGATCTTCAGCATCTTTTACTTTCACCAGCGTTTCTGGGTGAGCAAAAA
CAGGAAGGCAAAATGCCGCAAAAAAGGGAATAAGGGCGACACGGAAATGTTGAATACTCATACTCTTCCT
TTTTCAATATTATTGAAGCATTTATCAGGGTTATTGTCTCATGAGCGGATACATATTTGAATGTATTTAG
AAAAATAAACAAATAGGGGTTCCGCGCACATTTCCCCGAAAAGTGCCACCTGACGTCGACGGATCGGGAG
ATCTCCCGATCCCCTATGGTGCACTCTCAGTACAATCTGCTCTGATGCCGCATAGTTAAGCCAGTATCTG
CTCCCTGCTTGTGTGTTGGAGGTCGCTGAGTAGTGCGCGAGCAAAATTTAAGCTACAACAAGGCAAGGCT
TGACCGACAATTGCATGAAGAATCTGCTTAGGGTTAGGCGTTTTGCGCTGCTTCGCGATGTACGGGCCAG
ATATACGCGTT
